Addgene plasmid #216862: pEGFP-hTipin (pc4732)
Purpose: Mammalian expression vector encoding GFP tagged human Tipin
Depositing lab: Cristina Cardoso. Depositing organization: Technische Universitaet Darmstadt. Publication: Timeless-Tipin interactions with MCM and RPA mediate DNA replication stress response. Prorok P, Wolf E, Cardoso MC. Front Cell Dev Biol. 2024 Feb 29;12:1346534. doi: 10.3389/fcell.2024.1346534. eCollection 2024. PubMed 38487270.
Backbone
  Vector backbone: pENeGFPRPA34 (pc624)
  Total vector size (bp): 5208
  Vector type: Mammalian Expression
Growth in bacteria
  Bacterial resistance: Ampicillin, 100 μg/mL
  Growth temperature: 37°C
  Growth strain: DH5alpha
  Copy number: High Copy
Gene/Insert
  Gene/Insert name: Tipin
  Species: H. sapiens (human)
  Insert size (bp): 910
  Entrez Gene: TIPIN
  Promoter: CMV
  Tag / fusion protein: GFP (C terminal on insert)
  Cloning method: Restriction Enzyme; 5′ cloning site XbaI (not destroyed); 3′ cloning site HindIII (not destroyed)
  Sequencing primers: 5′ CGCAAATGGGCGGTAGGCGTG
Terms and licenses: Academic/Nonprofit Terms; Industry Terms: Not Available to Industry
How to cite: pEGFP-hTipin (pc4732) was a gift from Cristina Cardoso (Addgene plasmid # 216862 ; http://n2t.net/addgene:216862 ; RRID:Addgene_216862)
