[The description below was written by a language model from this plasmid's Addgene catalogue record and pLannotate feature annotations shown in this document.]
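Description:
pEGFP-hTipin (pc4732) is a mammalian expression plasmid that produces human Tipin fused to EGFP. It was built on the pENeGFPRPA34 (pc624) backbone by placing the roughly 0.9 kb TIPIN coding sequence between XbaI and HindIII sites. In bacteria it replicates from a high-copy ColE1/pUC-type origin and is selected with ampicillin through the bla gene and its native promoter. Short remnants of lacI, the tetracycline resistance gene, bom and rop are annotated around the backbone; these appear to be non-functional leftovers of pBR322-type ancestry. No mammalian selection marker is annotated, although an SV40 early promoter fragment is present.

The expression cassette lies on the reverse strand. It is driven by the CMV immediate-early enhancer and promoter, followed by an HSV thymidine kinase 5' untranslated region. Next come the EGFP open reading frame, a short multiple cloning site remnant acting as a linker, and the TIPIN coding sequence. Downstream are a rabbit β-globin intron, a β-globin exon fragment and the β-globin polyadenylation signal, which support transcript splicing and 3' end processing. A T7 promoter sits upstream of the CMV enhancer.

Two points in the record do not agree. The catalogue describes GFP as C-terminal on the insert, whereas the feature order places EGFP upstream of Tipin, i.e. at its N-terminus. The listed size (5,208 bp) is also smaller than the sequenced record (6,121 nt).

Tipin partners with Timeless to stabilise replication forks and support checkpoint signalling. The construct suits live-cell imaging and interaction studies of Tipin in the replication stress response.
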