Features (pLannotate 1.2.2; 18 found; start..end, strand, type, name):
      1..589     +  rep_origin     ori: high-copy-number ColE1/pMB1/pBR322/pUC origin of replication
    772..826     +  CDS            lacI (fragment): lac repressor; lacI; The lac repressor binds to the lac operator to inhibit transcription in E. coli. This inhibition can be relieved by adding lactose or isopropyl-β-D-thiogalactopyranoside (IPTG).
    826..1015    +  promoter       SV40 promoter: SV40 early promoter
   1351..1406    -  polyA_signal   β-globin poly(A) signal: rabbit β-globin polyadenylation signal (Gil and Proudfoot, 1987)
   1477..1599    -  CDS            HBB: HBB_COLGU - Experimental evidence at transcript level: Swiss-Prot protein existence level 2. Involved in oxygen transport from the lung to the various peripheral tissues. From Colobus guereza (Mantled guereza) (Eastern black-and-white colobus monkey).
   1603..2175    -  intron         β-globin intron: intron from rabbit β-globin gene
   2200..3102    -  CDS            TIPIN: TIPIN_HUMAN - Experimental evidence at protein level: Swiss-Prot protein existence level 1. Plays an important role in the control of DNA replication and the maintenance of replication fork stability. Important for cell survival after DNA damage or replication stress. May be specifically required for the ATR-CHEK1 pathway in the replication checkpoint induced by hydroxyurea or ultraviolet light. Forms a complex with TIMELESS and this complex regulates DNA replication processes under both normal and stress conditions, stabilizes replication forks and influences both CHEK1 phosphorylation and th
   3102..3132    -  misc_feature   MCS (fragment): multiple cloning site
   3133..3849    -  CDS            EGFP: EGFP is a basic (constitutively fluorescent) green fluorescent protein published in 1996, derived from Aequorea victoria. It is reported to be a rapidly-maturing weak dimer with moderate acid sensitivity.
   3924..3963    -  5'UTR          HSV TK 5'-UTR: 5' untranslated region from the herpes simplex virus thymidine kinase gene
   4053..4256    -  promoter       CMV promoter: human cytomegalovirus (CMV) immediate early promoter
   4257..4560    -  enhancer       CMV enhancer: human cytomegalovirus immediate early enhancer
   4584..4602    -  promoter       T7 promoter: promoter for bacteriophage T7 RNA polymerase
   4618..4705    +  CDS            TcR (fragment): tetracycline efflux protein; tet; confers resistance to tetracycline
   4706..4754    -  misc_feature   bom (fragment): basis of mobility region from pBR322
   4856..4891    -  CDS            rop (fragment): Rop protein, which maintains plasmids at low copy number; rop
   4986..5090    +  promoter       AmpR promoter: bla
   5091..5951    +  CDS            AmpR: β-lactamase; bla; confers resistance to ampicillin, carbenicillin, and related antibiotics
>Addgene plasmid #216862 | pEGFP-hTipin (pc4732) | addgene full sequence | sequence record 437706 | Addgene NGS Result
TTGAGATCCTTTTTTTCTGCGCGTAATCTGCTGCTTGCAAACAAAAAAACCACCGCTACCAGCGGTGGTT
TGTTTGCCGGATCAAGAGCTACCAACTCTTTTTCCGAAGGTAACTGGCTTCAGCAGAGCGCAGATACCAA
ATACTGTTCTTCTAGTGTAGCCGTAGTTAGGCCACCACTTCAAGAACTCTGTAGCACCGCCTACATACCT
CGCTCTGCTAATCCTGTTACCAGTGGCTGCTGCCAGTGGCGATAAGTCGTGTCTTACCGGGTTGGACTCA
AGACGATAGTTACCGGATAAGGCGCAGCGGTCGGGCTGAACGGGGGGTTCGTGCACACAGCCCAGCTTGG
AGCGAACGACCTACACCGAACTGAGATACCTACAGCGTGAGCTATGAGAAAGCGCCACGCTTCCCGAAGG
GAGAAAGGCGGACAGGTATCCGGTAAGCGGCAGGGTCGGAACAGGAGAGCGCACGAGGGAGCTTCCAGGG
GGAAACGCCTGGTATCTTTATAGTCCTGTCGGGTTTCGCCACCTCTGACTTGAGCGTCGATTTTTGTGAT
GCTCGTCAGGGGGGCGGAGCCTATGGAAAAACGCCAGCAACGCGGCCTTTTTACGGTTCCTGGCCTTTTG
CTGGCCTTTTGCTCACATGTTCTTTCCTGCGTTATCCCCTGATTCTGTGGATAACCGTATTACCGCCTTT
GAGTGAGCTGATACCGCTCGCCGCAGCCGAACGACCGAGCGCAGCGAGTCAGTGAGCGAGGAAGCGGAAG
AGCGCCCAATACGCAAACCGCCTCTCCCCGCGCGTTGGCCGATTCATTAATGCAGCAATTAGTCAGCAAC
CATAGTCCCGCCCCTAACTCCGCCCATCCCGCCCCTAACTCCGCCCAGTTCCGCCCATTCTCCGCCCCAT
GGCTGACTAATTTTTTTTATTTATGCAGAGGCCGAGGCCGCCTCGGCCTCTGAGCTATTCCAGAAGTAGT
GAAGAGGCTTTTTTGGAGGCCTAGGCTTTTGCAAAAAGCTCCGGGATCTCCATAAGAGAAGAGGGACAGC
TATGACTGGGAGTAGTCAGGAGAGGAGGAAAAATCTGGCTAGTAAAACATGTAAGGAAAATTTTAGGGAT
GTTAAAGAAAAAAATAACACAAAACAAAATATAAAAAAAATCTAACCTCAAGTCAAGGCTTTTCTATGGA
ATAAGGAATGGACAGCAGGGGGCTGTTTCATATACTGATGACCTCTTTATAGCCAACCTTTGTTCATGGC
AGCCAGCATATGGGCATATGTTGCCAAACTCTAAACCAAATACTCATTCTGATGTTTTAAATGATTTGCC
CTCCCATATGTCCTTCCGAGTGAGAGACACAAAAAATTCCAACACACTATTGCAATGAAAATAAATTTCC
TTTATTAGCCAGAAGTCAGATGCTCAAGGGGCTTCATGATGTCCCCATAATTTTTGGCAGAGGGAAAAAG
ATCTCAGTGGTATTTGTGAGCCAGGGCATTGGCCACACCAGCCACCACCTTCTGATAGGCAGCCTGCACC
TGAGGAGTGAATTCTTTGCCAAAATGATGAGACAGCACAACAACCAGCACGTTGCCCAGGAGCTGTAGGA
AAGAGAAGAAGGCATGAACATGGTTAGCAGAGGGGCCCGGTTTGGACTCAGAGTATTTTATCCTCATCTC
AAACAGTGTATATCATTGTAACCATAAAGAGAAAGGCAGGATGATGACCAGGGTGTAGTTGTTTCTACCA
ATAAGAATATTTCCACGCCAGCCAGAATTTATATGCAGAAATATTCTACCTTATCATTTAATTATAACAA
TTGTTCTCTAAAACTGTGCTGAAGTACAATATAATATACCCTGATTGCCTTGAAAAAAAAGTGATTAGAG
AAAGTACTTACAATCTGACAAATAAACAAAAGTGAATTTAAAAATTCGTTACAAATGCAAGCTAAAGTTT
AACGAAAAAGTTACAGAAAATGAAAAGAAAATAAGAGGAGACAATGGTTGTCAACAGAGTAGAAAGTGAA
AGAAACAAAATTATCATGAGGGTCCATGGTGATACAAGGGACATCTTCCCATTCTAAACAACACCCTGAA
AACTTTGCCCCCTCCATATAACATGAATTTTACAATAGCGAAAAAGAAAGAACAATCAAGGGTCCCCAAA
CTCACCCTGAAGTTCTCAGCTCTAGATCATCTAGCTTCAGTAATATTTCTGGATGTAGCATCAAGTTGCT
GTTGCACATTTTTAAAAGACTGGTCCAGCAGTGTTTCCTCTTCATTTAAAGTATTGGCAATAGCATCATT
ACATGGATTGTCCAGAATGTCTTCGTTTAATCCATTTGACTCCTCCTTTTGATCCTCATCAGTATTAACC
TCTTCAACCGTGTGTGCCCTGGGTGTATTCATTAACATATCATTTCCTAGGGTCTGACTATTACTCAGCA
GCTTTGCCTGCCTTCTTTCCAAGGCCAGTTGTTTATTTCTCTCAATTCTTTGTTGTTGCTCTTCTGTTAG
GCTTCTACTTAACTCAGAAGCAAACATCTCACTTTCAGATAAGTTTGTCAGAAAGGGATCTAATTCAGTA
GAAGTGACATCATGTTCATTATTCTCCGCAACTTCATCATTATTGCTAACAAAATCTTCATGTAAAATAG
GGAGATCAAGTCGAATTCGTTTTAAACAGGTCTGAACTTCCTTTTTACTTCCCAGGTATTCAACTCTGTC
AATAAAATCCTCAAACTGCAGTTTAGGGAATAGCCTATGTGCCCAGTGCTCCATGTGTCTGATTAGCATC
TTCAAGTCTTCAGCCTCATGACCTTTACCTTTGAATTTTGCCTTATCAAATACATGCCTTAAGGCTGGAA
GTCCTCTCTCTGAAATTAATCTCTGAGCATCCAGCTTGGGTATATTTCTTTTAACTGTTCTCTTTGGAGG
TACAGGAACAGGTGCTCCATTTCCTGACTCTTCATCAGGCTCAGTTCCTTCACCATCTTGTCTCTCTGGA
GAGGCTGGAGGTGGGAAAGGAGGAAAAGTTTCATCTTCTACATGCTCATAATCTGGTAGGTCAATCACGC
CATTCTCCTGTGGTTCTAGCATCGAAGCTTGAGCTCGAGATCTGAGTCCGGACTTGTACAGCTCGTCCAT
GCCGAGAGTGATCCCGGCGGCGGTCACGAACTCCAGCAGGACCATGTGATCGCGCTTCTCGTTGGGGTCT
TTGCTCAGGGCGGACTGGGTGCTCAGGTAGTGGTTGTCGGGCAGCAGCACGGGGCCGTCGCCGATGGGGG
TGTTCTGCTGGTAGTGGTCGGCGAGCTGCACGCTGCCGTCCTCGATGTTGTGGCGGATCTTGAAGTTCAC
CTTGATGCCGTTCTTCTGCTTGTCGGCCATGATATAGACGTTGTGGCTGTTGTAGTTGTACTCCAGCTTG
TGCCCCAGGATGTTGCCGTCCTCCTTGAAGTCGATGCCCTTCAGCTCGATGCGGTTCACCAGGGTGTCGC
CCTCGAACTTCACCTCGGCGCGGGTCTTGTAGTTGCCGTCGTCCTTGAAGAAGATGGTGCGCTCCTGGAC
GTAGCCTTCGGGCATGGCGGACTTGAAGAAGTCGTGCTGCTTCATGTGGTCGGGGTAGCGGCTGAAGCAC
TGCACGCCGTAGGTCAGGGTGGTCACGAGGGTGGGCCAGGGCACGGGCAGCTTGCCGGTGGTGCAGATGA
ACTTCAGGGTCAGCTTGCCGTAGGTGGCATCGCCCTCGCCCTCGCCGGACACGCTGAACTTGTGGCCGTT
TACGTCGCCGTCCAGCTCGACCAGGATGGGCACCACCCCGGTGAACAGCTCCTCGCCCTTGCTCACCATG
GTGGCGACCGGTACCAGTACTTTGCGCTTCTTCTTCGGGGATCCCCACGAAGCCATACGCGCTTCTACAA
GGCGCTGGCCGAAGAGGTGCGGGAGTTTCACGCCACCAAGATCCCCCGGAGGCTGGATCGGTCCCGGTGT
CTTCTATGGAGGTCAAAACAGCGTGGATGGCGTCTCCAGGCGATCTGACGGTTCACTAAACGAGCTCTGC
TTATATAGACCTCCCACCGTACACGCCTACCGCCCATTTGCGTCAATGGGGCGGAGTTGTTACGACATTT
TGGAAAGTCCCGTTGATTTTGGTGCCAAAACAAACTCCCATTGACGTCAATGGGGTGGAGACTTGGAAAT
CCCCGTGAGTCAAACCGCTATCCACGCCCATTGATGTACTGCCAAAACCGCATCACCATGGTAATAGCGA
TGACTAATACGTAGATGTACTGCCAAGTAGGAAAGTCCCATAAGGTCATGTACTGGGCATAATGCCAGGC
GGGCCATTTACCGTCATTGACGTCAATAGGGGGCGTACTTGGCATATGATACACTTGATGTACTGCCAAG
TGGGCAGTTTACCGTAAATACTCCACCCATTGACGTCAATGGAAAGTCCCTATTGGCGTTACTATGGGAA
CATACGTCATTATTGACGTCAATGGGCGGGGGTCGTTGGGCGGTCAGCCAGGCGGGCCATTTACCGTAAG
TTATGTAACGGGGCGAGCTCGAATTCCGGTCTCCCTATAGTGAGTCGTATTAATTTCGATAAGCCAGACC
ATTCCTTGCGGCGGCGGTGCTCAACGGCCTCAACCTACTACTGGGCTGCTTCCTAATGCAGGAGTCGCAT
AAGGGAGAGCGTCGAATGGTGCACTCTCAGTACAATCTGCTCTGATGCCGCATAGTTAAGCCAGCCCCGA
CACCCGCCAACACCCGCTGACGCGCCCTGACGGGCTTGTCTGCTCCCGGCATCCGCTTACAGACAAGCTG
TGACCGTCTCCGGGAGCTGCATGTGTCAGAGGTTTTCACCGTCATCACCGAAACGCGCGAGACGAAAGGG
CCTCGTGATACGCCTATTTTTATAGGTTAATGTCATGATAATAATGGTTTCTTAGACGTCAGGTGGCACT
TTTCGGGGAAATGTGCGCGGAACCCCTATTTGTTTATTTTTCTAAATACATTCAAATATGTATCCGCTCA
TGAGACAATAACCCTGATAAATGCTTCAATAATATTGAAAAAGGAAGAGTATGAGTATTCAACATTTCCG
TGTCGCCCTTATTCCCTTTTTTGCGGCATTTTGCCTTCCTGTTTTTGCTCACCCAGAAACGCTGGTGAAA
GTAAAAGATGCTGAAGATCAGTTGGGTGCACGAGTGGGTTACATCGAACTGGATCTCAACAGCGGTAAGA
TCCTTGAGAGTTTTCGCCCCGAAGAACGTTTTCCAATGATGAGCACTTTTAAAGTTCTGCTATGTGGCGC
GGTATTATCCCGTATTGACGCCGGGCAAGAGCAACTCGGTCGCCGCATACACTATTCTCAGAATGACTTG
GTTGAGTACTCACCAGTCACAGAAAAGCATCTTACGGATGGCATGACAGTAAGAGAATTATGCAGTGCTG
CCATAACCATGAGTGATAACACTGCGGCCAACTTACTTCTGACAACGATCGGAGGACCGAAGGAGCTAAC
CGCTTTTTTGCACAACATGGGGGATCATGTAACTCGCCTTGATCGTTGGGAACCGGAGCTGAATGAAGCC
ATACCAAACGACGAGCGTGACACCACGATGCCTGTAGCAATGGCAACAACGTTGCGCAAACTATTAACTG
GCGAACTACTTACTCTAGCTTCCCGGCAACAATTAATAGACTGGATGGAGGCGGATAAAGTTGCAGGACC
ACTTCTGCGCTCGGCCCTTCCGGCTGGCTGGTTTATTGCTGATAAATCTGGAGCCGGTGAGCGTGGGTCT
CGCGGTATCATTGCAGCACTGGGGCCAGATGGTAAGCCCTCCCGTATCGTAGTTATCTACACGACGGGGA
GTCAGGCAACTATGGATGAACGAAATAGACAGATCGCTGAGATAGGTGCCTCACTGATTAAGCATTGGTA
ACTGTCAGACCAAGTTTACTCATATATACTTTAGATTGATTTAAAACTTCATTTTTAATTTAAAAGGATC
TAGGTGAAGATCCTTTTTGATAATCTCATGACCAAAATCCCTTAACGTGAGTTTTCGTTCCACTGAGCGT
CAGACCCCGTAGAAAAGATCAAAGGATCTTC
